Addgene plasmid #14209: pAG305GAL-ccdB-EYFP
Purpose: (Empty Backbone)
Depositing lab: Susan Lindquist. Depositing organization: Whitehead Institute for Biomedical Research. Publication: A suite of Gateway cloning vectors for high-throughput genetic analysis in Saccharomyces cerevisiae. Alberti S, Gitler AD, Lindquist S. Yeast. 2007 Oct . 24(10):913-9. 10.1002/yea.1502 PubMed 17583893.
Backbone
  Vector backbone: pRS305
  Vector type: Yeast Expression ; Gateway Destination
  Selectable markers: LEU2
Growth in bacteria
  Bacterial resistance: Chloramphenicol and Ampicillin, 25 & 100 μg/mL
  Growth temperature: 37°C
  Growth strain: ccdB Survival
  Growth instructions: DB3.1, ccdB Survival
  Copy number: Unknown
Gene/Insert
  Gene/Insert name: None
  Tag / fusion protein: EYFP (C terminal on backbone)
  Cloning method: Gateway Cloning
  Sequencing primers: 5′ GAL1
Terms and licenses: Academic/Nonprofit Terms; Industry Terms: Not Available to Industry
Depositor comments: Type of plasmid: integrating. This plasmid contains the Gateway technology from Invitrogen; Invitrogen requires purchasing of Gateway Clonase for carrying out the Gateway recombinational cloning reaction http://www.invitrogen.com Please note that the full plasmid sequence is provided as a reference only, and may not match the exact sequence of the plasmid.
How to cite: pAG305GAL-ccdB-EYFP was a gift from Susan Lindquist (Addgene plasmid # 14209 ; http://n2t.net/addgene:14209 ; RRID:Addgene_14209)
