[The description below was written by a language model from this plasmid's Addgene catalogue record and pLannotate feature annotations shown in this document.]
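Description:
pAG305GAL-ccdB-EYFP is an empty Gateway destination vector for galactose-inducible expression of C-terminally EYFP-tagged proteins in Saccharomyces cerevisiae. It is built on the pRS305 backbone, and the depositor describes it as an integrating plasmid. Consistent with this, the feature table shows no yeast replication origin or centromere, so stable maintenance in yeast depends on insertion into the genome, with selection through the LEU2 auxotrophic marker and its native promoter. In E. coli the 8.6 kb plasmid replicates from a high-copy ColE1/pUC-type origin and carries an ampicillin resistance gene. An f1 origin and remnants of the pBluescript-style lacZα/MCS region, flanked by T7 and T3 promoters, are also present.

The expression unit consists of the Gal4-regulated GAL1 promoter, followed by the Gateway cassette, the EYFP coding sequence and the CYC1 transcription terminator. The cassette is bounded by attR1 and attR2 sites and contains a chloramphenicol resistance gene and the ccdB toxin gene. In an LR recombination reaction with an entry clone, the region between the attR sites is replaced by the gene of interest. This places the gene downstream of the GAL1 promoter and upstream of EYFP, producing a fluorescent fusion protein. Because ccdB kills standard E. coli strains, unrecombined vector is counter-selected after the reaction. The empty vector must therefore be propagated in a ccdB-tolerant strain, under both chloramphenicol and ampicillin selection.

The plasmid belongs to a suite of yeast Gateway vectors designed for high-throughput genetic analysis, and it suits inducible expression and visualisation of tagged proteins from an integrated copy. The depositor notes that the full sequence is provided for reference only and may not match the physical plasmid exactly.
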