Features (pLannotate 1.2.2; 30 found; start..end, strand, type, name):
    137..187     +  misc_feature   bom (fragment): basis of mobility region from pBR322
    200..301     +  CDS            NFS1 (fragment): NFS1_YEAST - Also known as SPL1 From Saccharomyces cerevisiae (strain ATCC 204508 / S288c) (Baker's yeast).
    663..1757    -  CDS            LEU2: 3-isopropylmalate dehydrogenase, required for leucine biosynthesis; S. cerevisiae LEU2; yeast auxotrophic marker
   1770..2174    -  promoter       LEU2 promoter: S. cerevisiae LEU2
   2314..2391    -  CDS            YO192_YEAST (fragment): Experimental evidence at protein level: Swiss-Prot protein existence level 1. From Saccharomyces cerevisiae (strain ATCC 204508 / S288c) (Baker's yeast).
   2421..2473    +  misc_feature   bom (fragment): basis of mobility region from pBR322
   2474..2929    -  rep_origin     f1 ori (sequence partly withheld): f1 bacteriophage origin of replication; arrow indicates direction of (+) strand synthesis
   2937..3094    -  CDS            lacZα (fragment): LacZα fragment of β-galactosidase; lacZ fragment
   3097..3115    +  promoter       T7 promoter: promoter for bacteriophage T7 RNA polymerase
   3135..3576    +  promoter       GAL1 promoter: S. cerevisiae GAL1; inducible promoter, regulated by Gal4
   3591..3611    +  misc_feature   MCS (fragment): pBluescript multiple cloning site
   3615..3739    +  protein_bind   attR1: mutant version of attR; recombination site for the Gateway® LR reaction LR Clonase™
   3764..3794    +  promoter       lac UV5 promoter: E. coli lac promoter with an "up" mutation
   3818..3847    +  promoter       cat promoter (fragment): promoter of the E. coli cat gene encoding chloramphenicol acetyltransferase
   3848..4507    +  CDS            CmR: chloramphenicol acetyltransferase; cat; confers resistance to chloramphenicol
   4689..4847    +  CDS            ccdA (fragment): CCDA_ECO57 - Also known as H, letA. Experimental evidence at protein level: Swiss-Prot protein existence level 1. Antitoxin component of a type II toxin-antitoxin (TA) system which inhibits the post-segregational killing (PSK) of plasmid-free cells, also referred to as a plasmid addiction system. Binds to and blocks the activity of CcdB; will also remove bound CcdB protein from the CcdB-GyrA complex by forming a CcdA-CcdB complex, a process termed rejuvenation. Functions as a transcriptional corepressor for the ccdAB operon, repression also requires CcdB (By similarity). From Escherichia coli
   4852..5154    +  CDS            ccdB: CCDB_ECOLI - Also known as G, letB, letD. Experimental evidence at protein level: Swiss-Prot protein existence level 1. Toxic component of a type II toxin-antitoxin (TA) system, functioning in plasmid maintainence. Responsible for the post- segregational killing (PSK) of plasmid-free cells, also referred to as a plasmid addiction system. Half-life of over 2 hours. Cell killing by CcdB is accompanied by filamentation, defects in chromosome and plasmid segregation, defects in cell division, formation of anucleate cells, decreased DNA synthesis and plasmid loss. Interferes with the activity of DN
   5198..5322    -  protein_bind   attR2: mutant version of attR; recombination site for the Gateway® LR reaction LR Clonase™
   5326..5353    +  misc_feature   MCS (fragment): pBluescript multiple cloning site
   5354..6073    +  CDS            EYFP: enhanced YFP mammalian codon-optimized
   6080..6327    +  terminator     CYC1 terminator: S. cerevisiae CYC1; transcription terminator for CYC1
   6350..6368    -  promoter       T3 promoter: promoter for bacteriophage T3 RNA polymerase
   6413..6429    -  protein_bind   lac operator: The lac repressor binds to the lac operator to inhibit transcription in E. coli. This inhibition can be relieved by adding lactose or isopropyl-β-D-thiogalactopyranoside (IPTG). lac repressor encoded by lacI
   6437..6467    -  promoter       lac promoter: promoter for the E. coli lac operon
   6482..6503    -  protein_bind   CAP binding site: CAP binding activates transcription in the presence of cAMP. E. coli catabolite activator protein
   6516..6608    -  CDS            lacI (fragment): lac repressor; lacI; The lac repressor binds to the lac operator to inhibit transcription in E. coli. This inhibition can be relieved by adding lactose or isopropyl-β-D-thiogalactopyranoside (IPTG).
   6791..7379    -  rep_origin     ori: high-copy-number ColE1/pMB1/pBR322/pUC origin of replication
   7550..8410    -  CDS            AmpR: β-lactamase; bla; confers resistance to ampicillin, carbenicillin, and related antibiotics
   8411..8515    -  promoter       AmpR promoter: bla
   8610..35      +  CDS            rop (fragment) (across the origin): Rop protein, which maintains plasmids at low copy number; rop
>Addgene plasmid #14209 | pAG305GAL-ccdB-EYFP | depositor full sequence | sequence record 7872 | Author sequence
TCGCGCGTTTCGGTGATGACGGTGAAAACCTCTGACACATGCAGCTCCCGGAGACGGTCACAGCTTGTCT
GTAAGCGGATGCCGGGAGCAGACAAGCCCGTCAGGGCGCGTCAGCGGGTGTTGGCGGGTGTCGGGGCTGG
CTTAACTATGCGGCATCAGAGCAGATTGTACTGAGAGTGCACCATATCGACTACGTCGTAAGGCCGTTTC
TGACAGAGTAAAATTCTTGAGGGAACTTTCACCATTATGGGAAATGGTTCAAGAAGGTATTGACTTAAAC
TCCATCAAATGGTCAGGTCATTGAGTGTTTTTTATTTGTTGTATTTTTTTTTTTTTAGAGAAAATCCTCC
AATATCAAATTAGGAATCGTAGTTTCATGATTTTCTGTTACACCTAACTTTTTGTGTGGTGCCCTCCTCC
TTGTCAATATTAATGTTAAAGTGCAATTCTTTTTCCTTATCACGTTGAGCCATTAGTATCAATTTGCTTA
CCTGTATTCCTTTACTATCCTCCTTTTTCTCCTTCTTGATAAATGTATGTAGATTGCGTATATAGTTTCG
TCTACCCTATGAACATATTCCATTTTGTAATTTCGTGTCGTTTCTATTATGAATTTCATTTATAAAGTTT
ATGTACAAATATCATAAAAAAAGAGAATCTTTTTAAGCAAGGATTTTCTTAACTTCTTCGGCGACAGCAT
CACCGACTTCGGTGGTACTGTTGGAACCACCTAAATCACCAGTTCTGATACCTGCATCCAAAACCTTTTT
AACTGCATCTTCAATGGCCTTACCTTCTTCAGGCAAGTTCAATGACAATTTCAACATCATTGCAGCAGAC
AAGATAGTGGCGATAGGGTCAACCTTATTCTTTGGCAAATCTGGAGCAGAACCGTGGCATGGTTCGTACA
AACCAAATGCGGTGTTCTTGTCTGGCAAAGAGGCCAAGGACGCAGATGGCAACAAACCCAAGGAACCTGG
GATAACGGAGGCTTCATCGGAGATGATATCACCAAACATGTTGCTGGTGATTATAATACCATTTAGGTGG
GTTGGGTTCTTAACTAGGATCATGGCGGCAGAATCAATCAATTGATGTTGAACCTTCAATGTAGGGAATT
CGTTCTTGATGGTTTCCTCCACAGTTTTTCTCCATAATCTTGAAGAGGCCAAAACATTAGCTTTATCCAA
GGACCAAATAGGCAATGGTGGCTCATGTTGTAGGGCCATGAAAGCGGCCATTCTTGTGATTCTTTGCACT
TCTGGAACGGTGTATTGTTCACTATCCCAAGCGACACCATCACCATCGTCTTCCTTTCTCTTACCAAAGT
AAATACCTCCCACTAATTCTCTGACAACAACGAAGTCAGTACCTTTAGCAAATTGTGGCTTGATTGGAGA
TAAGTCTAAAAGAGAGTCGGATGCAAAGTTACATGGTCTTAAGTTGGCGTACAATTGAAGTTCTTTACGG
ATTTTTAGTAAACCTTGTTCAGGTCTAACACTACCGGTACCCCATTTAGGACCACCCACAGCACCTAACA
AAACGGCATCAACCTTCTTGGAGGCTTCCAGCGCCTCATCTGGAAGTGGGACACCTGTAGCATCGATAGC
AGCACCACCAATTAAATGATTTTCGAAATCGAACTTGACATTGGAACGAACATCAGAAATAGCTTTAAGA
ACCTTAATGGCTTCGGCTGTGATTTCTTGACCAACGTGGTCACCTGGCAAAACGACGATCTTCTTAGGGG
CAGACATAGGGGCAGACATTAGAATGGTATATCCTTGAAATATATATATATATTGCTGAAATGTAAAAGG
TAAGAAAAGTTAGAAAGTAAGACGATTGCTAACCACCTATTGGAAAAAACAATAGGTCCTTAAATAATAT
TGTCAACTTCAAGTATTGTGATGCAAGCATTTAGTCATGAACGCTTCTCTATTCTATATGAAAAGCCGGT
TCCGGCCTCTCACCTTTCCTTTTTCTCCCAATTTTTCAGTTGAAAAAGGTATATGCGTCAGGCGACCTCT
GAAATTAACAAAAAATTTCCAGTCATCGAATTTGATTCTGTGCGATAGCGCCCCTGTGTGTTCTCGTTAT
GTTGAGGAAAAAAATAATGGTTGCTAAGAGATTCGAACTCTTGCATCTTACGATACCTGAGTATTCCCAC
AGTTAACTGCGGTCAAGATATTTCTTGAATCAGGCGCCTTAGACCGCTCGGCCAAACAACCAATTACTTG
TTGAGAAATAGAGTATAATTATCCTATAAATATAACGTTTTTGAACACACATGAACAAGGAAGTACAGGA
CAATTGATTTTGAAGAGAATGTGGATTTTGATGTAATTGTTGGGATTCCATTTTTAATAAGGCAATAATA
TTAGGTATGTGGATATACTAGAAGTTCTCCTCGAGGGTCGATATGCGGTGTGAAATACCGCACAGATGCG
TAAGGAGAAAATACCGCATCAGGAAATTGTAAACGTTAATATTTTGTTAAAATTCGCGTTAAATTTTTGT
TAAATCAGCTCATTTTTTAACCAATAGGCCGAAATCGGCAAAATCCCTTATAAATCAAAAGAATAGACCG
AGATAGGGT
[37 nt withheld, positions 2600-2636]
AAAGAACGTGGACTCCAACGTCAAAGG
[49 nt withheld, positions 2664-2712]
T
[91 nt withheld, positions 2714-2804]
G
[124 nt withheld, positions 2806-2929]
CGCGCCATTCGCCATTCAGGCTGCGCAACTGTTGGGAAGGGCGATCGGTGCGGGCCTCTTCGCTATTACG
CCAGCTGGCGAAGGGGGGATGTGCTGCAAGGCGATTAAGTTGGGTAACGCCAGGGTTTTCCCAGTCACGA
CGTTGTAAAACGACGGCCAGTGAATTGTAATACGACTCACTATAGGGCGAATTGGAGCTCTAGTACGGAT
TAGAAGCCGCCGAGCGGGCGACAGCCCTCCGACGGAAGACTCTCCTCCGTGCGTCCTCGTCTTCACCGGT
CGCGTTCCTGAAACGCAGATGTGCCTCGCGCCGCACTGCTCCGAACAATAAAGATTCTACAATACTAGCT
TTTATGGTTATGAAGAGGAAAAATTGGCAGTAACCTGGCCCCACAAACCTTCAAATTAACGAATCAAATT
AACAACCATAGGATGATAATGCGATTAGTTTTTTAGCCTTATTTCTGGGGTAATTAATCAGCGAAGCGAT
GATTTTTGATCTATTAACAGATATATAAATGGAAAAGCTGCATAACCACTTTAACTAATACTTTCAACAT
TTTCAGTTTGTATTACTTCTTATTCAAATGTCATAAAAGTATCAACAAAAAATTGTTAATATACCTCTAT
ACTTTAACGTCAAGGAGAAAAAACCCCGGATTCTAGAACTAGTGGATCCCCCATCACAAGTTTGTACAAA
AAAGCTGAACGAGAAACGTAAAATGATATAAATATCAATATATTAAATTAGATTTTGCATAAAAAACAGA
CTACATAATACTGTAAAACACAACATATCCAGTCACTATGGCGGCCGCATTAGGCACCCCAGGCTTTACA
CTTTATGCTTCCGGCTCGTATAATGTGTGGATTTTGAGTTAGGATCCGTCGAGATTTTCAGGAGCTAAGG
AAGCTAAAATGGAGAAAAAAATCACTGGATATACCACCGTTGATATATCCCAATGGCATCGTAAAGAACA
TTTTGAGGCATTTCAGTCAGTTGCTCAATGTACCTATAACCAGACCGTTCAGCTGGATATTACGGCCTTT
TTAAAGACCGTAAAGAAAAATAAGCACAAGTTTTATCCGGCCTTTATTCACATTCTTGCCCGCCTGATGA
ATGCTCATCCGGAATTCCGTATGGCAATGAAAGACGGTGAGCTGGTGATATGGGATAGTGTTCACCCTTG
TTACACCGTTTTCCATGAGCAAACTGAAACGTTTTCATCGCTCTGGAGTGAATACCACGACGATTTCCGG
CAGTTTCTACACATATATTCGCAAGATGTGGCGTGTTACGGTGAAAACCTGGCCTATTTCCCTAAAGGGT
TTATTGAGAATATGTTTTTCGTCTCAGCCAATCCCTGGGTGAGTTTCACCAGTTTTGATTTAAACGTGGC
CAATATGGACAACTTCTTCGCCCCCGTTTTCACCATGGGCAAATATTATACGCAAGGCGACAAGGTGCTG
ATGCCGCTGGCGATTCAGGTTCATCATGCCGTCTGTGATGGCTTCCATGTCGGCAGAATGCTTAATGAAT
TACAACAGTACTGCGATGAGTGGCAGGGCGGGGCGTAAACGCCGCGTGGATCCGGCTTACTAAAAGCCAG
ATAACAGTATGCGTATTTGCGCGCTGATTTTTGCGGTATAAGAATATATACTGATATGTATACCCGAAGT
ATGTCAAAAAGAGGTATGCTATGAAGCAGCGTATTACAGTGACAGTTGACAGCGACAGCTATCAGTTGCT
CAAGGCATATATGATGTCAATATCTCCGGTCTGGTAAGCACAACCATGCAGAATGAAGCCCGTCGTCTGC
GTGCCGAACGCTGGAAAGCGGAAAATCAGGAAGGGATGGCTGAGGTCGCCCGGTTTATTGAAATGAACGG
CTCTTTTGCTGACGAGAACAGGGGCTGGTGAAATGCAGTTTAAGGTTTACACCTATAAAAGAGAGAGCCG
TTATCGTCTGTTTGTGGATGTACAGAGTGATATTATTGACACGCCCGGGCGACGGATGGTGATCCCCCTG
GCCAGTGCACGTCTGCTGTCAGATAAAGTCTCCCGTGAACTTTACCCGGTGGTGCATATCGGGGATGAAA
GCTGGCGCATGATGACCACCGATATGGCCAGTGTGCCGGTCTCCGTTATCGGGGAAGAAGTGGCTGATCT
CAGCCACCGCGAAAATGACATCAAAAACGCCATTAACCTGATGTTCTGGGGAATATAAATGTCAGGCTCC
CTTATACACAGCCAGTCTGCAGGTCGACCATAGTGACTGGATATGTTGTGTTTTACAGTATTATGTAGTC
TGTTTTTTATGCAAAATCTAATTTAATATATTGATATTTATATCATTTTACGTTTCTCGTTCAGCTTTCT
TGTACAAAGTGGTGATGGGCTGCAGGAATTCGATATCAAGCTTAATGGTGAGCAAGGGCGAGGAGCTGTT
CACCGGGGTGGTGCCCATCCTGGTCGAGCTGGACGGCGACGTAAACGGCCACAAGTTCAGCGTGTCCGGC
GAGGGCGAGGGCGATGCCACCTACGGCAAGCTGACCCTGAAGTTCATCTGCACCACCGGCAAGCTGCCCG
TGCCCTGGCCCACCCTCGTGACCACCTTCGGCTACGGCCTGCAGTGCTTCGCCCGCTACCCCGACCACAT
GAAGCAGCACGACTTCTTCAAGTCCGCCATGCCCGAAGGCTACGTCCAGGAGCGCACCATCTTCTTCAAG
GACGACGGCAACTACAAGACCCGCGCCGAGGTGAAGTTCGAGGGCGACACCCTGGTGAACCGCATCGAGC
TGAAGGGCATCGACTTCAAGGAGGACGGCAACATCCTGGGGCACAAGCTGGAGTACAACTACAACAGCCA
CAACGTCTATATCATGGCCGACAAGCAGAAGAACGGCATCAAGGTGAACTTCAAGATCCGCCACAACATC
GAGGACGGCAGCGTGCAGCTCGCCGACCACTACCAGCAGAACACCCCCATCGGCGACGGCCCCGTGCTGC
TGCCCGACAACCACTACCTGAGCTACCAGTCCGCCCTGAGCAAAGACCCCAACGAGAAGCGCGATCACAT
GGTCCTGCTGGAGTTCGTGACCGCCGCCGGGATCACTCTCGGCATGGACGAGCTGTACAAGTAACTCGAG
TCATGTAATTAGTTATGTCACGCTTACATTCACGCCCTCCCCCCACATCCGCTCTAACCGAAAAGGAAGG
AGTTAGACAACCTGAAGTCTAGGTCCCTATTTATTTTTTTATAGTTATGTTAGTATTAAGAACGTTATTT
ATATTTCAAATTTTTCTTTTTTTTCTGTACAGACGCGTGTACGCATGTAACATTATACTGAAAACCTTGC
TTGAGAAGGTTTTGGGACGCTCGAAGGCTTTAATTTGCGGCCGGTACCCAGCTTTTGTTCCCTTTAGTGA
GGGTTAATTCCGAGCTTGGCGTAATCATGGTCATAGCTGTTTCCTGTGTGAAATTGTTATCCGCTCACAA
TTCCACACAACATAGGAGCCGGAAGCATAAAGTGTAAAGCCTGGGGTGCCTAATGAGTGAGGTAACTCAC
ATTAATTGCGTTGCGCTCACTGCCCGCTTTCCAGTCGGGAAACCTGTCGTGCCAGCTGCATTAATGAATC
GGCCAACGCGCGGGGAGAGGCGGTTTGCGTATTGGGCGCTCTTCCGCTTCCTCGCTCACTGACTCGCTGC
GCTCGGTCGTTCGGCTGCGGCGAGCGGTATCAGCTCACTCAAAGGCGGTAATACGGTTATCCACAGAATC
AGGGGATAACGCAGGAAAGAACATGTGAGCAAAAGGCCAGCAAAAGGCCAGGAACCGTAAAAAGGCCGCG
TTGCTGGCGTTTTTCCATAGGCTCGGCCCCCCTGACGAGCATCACAAAAATCGACGCTCAAGTCAGAGGT
GGCGAAACCCGACAGGACTATAAAGATACCAGGCGTTCCCCCCTGGAAGCTCCCTCGTGCGCTCTCCTGT
TCCGACCCTGCCGCTTACCGGATACCTGTCCGCCTTTCTCCCTTCGGGAAGCGTGGCGCTTTCTCAATGC
TCACGCTGTAGGTATCTCAGTTCGGTGTAGGTCGTTCGCTCCAAGCTGGGCTGTGTGCACGAACCCCCCG
TTCAGCCCGACCGCTGCGCCTTATCCGGTAACTATCGTCTTGAGTCCAACCCGGTAAGACACGACTTATC
GCCACTGGCAGCAGCCACTGGTAACAGGATTAGCAGAGCGAGGTATGTAGGCGGTGCTACAGAGTTCTTG
AAGTGGTGGCCTAACTACGGCTACACTAGAAGGACAGTATTTGGTATCTGCGCTCTGCTGAAGCCAGTTA
CCTTCGGAAAAAGAGTTGGTAGCTCTTGATCCGGCAAACAAACCACCGCTGGTAGCGGTGGTTTTTTTGT
TTGCAAGCAGCAGATTACGCGCAGAAAAAAAGGATCTCAAGAAGATCCTTTGATCTTTTCTACGGGGTCT
GACGCTCAGTGGAACGAAAACTCACGTTAAGGGATTTTGGTCATGAGATTATCAAAAAGGATCTTCACCT
AGATCCTTTTAAATTAAAAATGAAGTTTTAAATCAATCTAAAGTATATATGAGTAAACTTGGTCTGACAG
TTACCAATGCTTAATCAGTGAGGCACCTATCTCAGCGATCTGTCTATTTCGTTCATCCATAGTTGCCTGA
CTGCCCGTCGTGTAGATAACTACGATACGGGAGGGCTTACCATCTGGCCCCAGTGCTGCAATGATACCGC
GAGACCCACGCTCACCGGCTCCAGATTTATCAGCAATAAACCAGCCAGCCGGAAGGGCCGAGCGCAGAAG
TGGTCCTGCAACTTTATCCGCCTCCATCCAGTCTATTAATTGTTGCCGGGAAGCTAGAGTAAGTAGTTCG
CCAGTTAATAGTTTGCGCAACGTTGTTGCCATTGCTACAGGCATCGTGGTGTCACGCTCGTCGTTTGGTA
TGGCTTCATTCAGCTCCGGTTCCCAACGATCAAGGCGAGTTACATGATCCCCCATGTTGTGAAAAAAAGC
GGTTAGCTCCTTCGGTCCTCCGATCGTTGTCAGAAGTAAGTTGGCCGCAGTGTTATCACTCATGGTTATG
GCAGCACTGCATAATTCTCTTACTGTCATGCCATCCGTAAGATGCTTTTCTGTGACTGGTGAGTACTCAA
CCAAGTCATTCTGAGAATAGTGTATGCGGCGACCGAGTTGCTCTTGCCCGGCGTCAATACGGGATAATAC
CGCGCCACATAGCAGAACTTTAAAAGTGCTCATCATTGGAAAACGTTCTTCGGGGCGAAAACTCTCAAGG
ATCTTACCGCTGTTGAGATCCAGTTCGATGTAACCCACTCGTGCACCCAACTGATCTTCAGCATCTTTTA
CTTTCACCAGCGTTTCTGGGTGAGCAAAAACAGGAAGGCAAAATGCCGCAAAAAAGGGAATAAGGGCGAC
ACGGAAATGTTGAATACTCATACTCTTCCTTTTTCAATATTATTGAAGCATTTATCAGGGTTATTGTCTC
ATGAGCGGATACATATTTGAATGTATTTAGAAAAATAAACAAATAGGGGTTCCGCGCACATTTCCCCGAA
AAGTGCCACCTGACGTCTAAGAAACCATTATTATCATGACATTAACCTATAAAAATAGGCGTATCACGAG
GCCCTTTCGTC
