>Addgene plasmid #14209 | pAG305GAL-ccdB-EYFP | addgene partial sequence | sequence record 20592 | 14209 with pRS_marker
GAGGGAACTTTCACCATTATGGGAAATGGTTCAAGAAGGTATTGACTTAAACTCCATCAAATGGTCAGGT
CATTGAGTGTTTTTTATTTGTTGTATTTTTTTTTTTTTAGAGAAAATCCTCCAATATATAAATTAGGAAT
CATAGTTTCATGATTTTCTGTTACACCTAACTTTTTGTGTGGTGCCCTCCTCCTTGTCAATATTAATGTT
AAAGTGCAATTCTTTTTCCTTATCACGTTGAGCCATTAGTATCAATTTGCTTACCTGTATTCCTTTACAT
CCTCCTTTTTCTCCTTCTTGATAAATGTATGTAGATTGCGTATATAGTTTCGTCTACCCTATGAACATAT
TCCATTTTGTAATTTCGTGTCGTTTCTATTATGAATTTCATTTATAAAGTTTATGTACAAATATCATAAA
AAAAGAGAATCTTTTTAAGCAAGGATTTTCTTAACTTCTTCGGCGACAGCATCACCGACTTCGGTGGTAC
TGTTGGAACCACCTAAATCACCAGTTCTGATACCTGCATCCAAAACCTTTTTAACTGCATCTTCAATGGC
CTTACCTTCTTCAGGCAAGTTCAATGACAATTTCAACATCATTGCAGCAGACAAGATAGTGGCGATAGGG
TTGACCTTATTCTTTGGCAAATCTGGAGCAGAACCGTGGCATGGTTCGTACAAA
