>Addgene plasmid #14209 | pAG305GAL-ccdB-EYFP | addgene partial sequence | sequence record 20593 | 14209 with GW5
TAAAGTGTAAAGCCTGGGGGTGCCTAATGCGGCCGCCATAGTGACTGGATATGTTGTGTTTTACAGTATT
ATGTAGTCTGTTTTTTATGCAAAATCTAATTTAATATATTGATATTTATATCATTTTACGTTTCTCGTTC
AGCTTTTTTGTACAAACTTGTGATGGGGGATCCACTAGTTCTAGAATCCGGGGTTTTTTCTCCTTGACGT
TAAAGTATAGAGGTATATTAACAATTTTTTGTTGATACTTTTATTACATTTGAATAAGAAGTAATACAAA
CCGAAAATGTTGAAAGTATTAGTTAAAGTGGTTATGCAGTTTTTGCATTTATATATCTGTTAATAGATCA
AAAATCATCGCTTCGCTGATTAATTACCCCAGAAATAAGGCTAAAAAACTAATCGCATTATCATCCTATG
GTTGTTAATTTGATTCGTTCATTTGAAGGTTTGTGGGGCCAGGTTACTGCCAATTTTTCCTCTTCATAAC
CATAAAAGCTAGTATTGTAGAATCTTTATTGTTCGGAGCAGTGCGGCGCGAGGCACATCTGCGTTTCAGG
AACGCGACCGGTGAAGACGAGGACGCACGGAGGAGAGTCTTCCTTCGGAGGGCTGTCACCCGCTCGGCGG
CTTCTAATCCGTACTAGAGCTCCAATTCGCCCTATAGTGAGTCGTATTACAATTCACTGGCCGTCGTTTT
ACAACGTCGTGA
