>Addgene plasmid #14209 | pAG305GAL-ccdB-EYFP | addgene partial sequence | sequence record 20594 | 14209 with GW3
GGAAGAAGTGGCTGATCTCAGCCACCGCGAAAATGACATCAAAAACGCCATTAACCTGATGTTCTGGGGA
ATATAAATGTCAGGCTCCCTTATACACAGCCAGTCTGCAGGTCGACCATAGTGACTGGATATGTTGTGTT
TTACAGTATTATGTAGTCTGTTTTTTATGCAAAATCTAATTTAATATATTGATATTTATATCATTTTACG
TTTCTCGTTCAGCTTTCTTGTACAAAGTGGTGATGGGCTGCAGGAATTCGATATCAAGCTTAATGGTGAG
CAAGGGCGAGGAGCTGTTCACCGGGGTGGTGCCCATCCTGGTCGAGCTGGACGGCGACGTAAACGGCCAC
AAGTTCAGCGTGTCCGGCGAGGGCGAGGGCGATGCCACCTACGGCAAGCTGACCCTGAAGTTCATCTGCA
CCACCGGCAAGCTGCCCGTGCCCTGGCCCACCCTCGTGACCACCTTCGGCTACGGCCTGCAGTGCTTCGC
CCGCTACCCCGACCACATGAAGCAGCACGACTTCTTCAAGTCCGCCATGCCCGAAGGCTACGTCCAGGAG
CGCACCATCTTCTTCAAGGACGACGGCAACTACAAGACCCGCGCCGAGGTGAAGTTCGAGGGCGACACCC
TGGTGAACCGCATCGAGCTGAAAGGCATCGACTTCAAGGAGGACGGCAACATCCTG
